Addgene plasmid #180315: pCMV_msfGFP-SEPT7
Purpose: mammalian expression of human SEPT7 fused to monomeric superfolder GFP
Depositing lab: Manos Mavrakis. Depositing organization: CNRS UMR 7249, Institut Fresnel. Publication: Human septins organize as octamer-based filaments and mediate actin-membrane anchoring in cells. Martins CS, Taveneau C, Castro-Linares G, Baibakov M, Buzhinsky N, Eroles M, Milanovic V, Omi S, Pedelacq JD, Iv F, Bouillard L, Llewellyn A, Gomes M, Belhabib M, Kuzmic M, Verdier-Pinard P, Lee S, Badache A, Kumar S, Chandre C, Brasselet S, Rico F, Rossier O, Koenderink GH, Wenger J, Cabantous S, Mavrakis M. J Cell Biol. 2023 Mar 6;222(3):e202203016. doi: 10.1083/jcb.202203016. Epub 2022 Dec 23. PubMed 36562751.
Backbone
  Vector backbone: pCMV
  Backbone manufacturer: Clontech
  Vector type: Mammalian Expression
Growth in bacteria
  Bacterial resistance: Kanamycin, 50 μg/mL
  Growth temperature: 37°C
  Growth strain: DH5alpha
  Copy number: High Copy
Gene/Insert
  Gene/Insert name: SEPTIN7 (alt name: SEPT7)
  Species: H. sapiens (human)
  Entrez Gene: SEPTIN7 (a.k.a. CDC10, CDC3, NBLA02942, SEPT7, SEPT7A)
  Promoter: CMV
  Tag / fusion protein: msfGFP (N terminal on insert)
  Cloning method: Gibson Cloning
Terms and licenses: Academic/Nonprofit Terms; Industry Terms: Not Available to Industry
Depositor comments: Please visit https://doi.org/10.1101/2022.02.23.481653 for bioRxiv preprint.
How to cite: pCMV_msfGFP-SEPT7 was a gift from Manos Mavrakis (Addgene plasmid # 180315 ; http://n2t.net/addgene:180315 ; RRID:Addgene_180315)
