[The description below was written by a language model from this plasmid's Addgene catalogue record and pLannotate feature annotations shown in this document.]
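Description:
pCMV_msfGFP-SEPT7 is a mammalian expression plasmid of about 6 kb built on a Clontech pCMV backbone, designed to produce human septin 7 (SEPTIN7, also known as SEPT7 or CDC10) fused at its N terminus to monomeric superfolder GFP. The human cytomegalovirus immediate-early enhancer and promoter drive a single open reading frame in which the GFP coding sequence runs directly into the SEPTIN7 coding sequence, and transcripts are terminated by an SV40 polyadenylation signal. The automated annotation labels the fluorescent protein as moxGFP, a closely related Aequorea-derived monomeric GFP, whereas the depositor identifies it as msfGFP. The short fragments annotated as SV40 large T antigen, ble and bGH poly(A) are most likely incidental matches to backbone sequence rather than functional elements. The insert was assembled by Gibson cloning.

The plasmid replicates in E. coli at high copy from a ColE1/pUC-type origin and also carries an f1 phage origin. A single Tn5 aminoglycoside phosphotransferase gene (NeoR/KanR) serves as a dual marker. A bacterial bla-type promoter expresses it for kanamycin selection in bacteria, while an adjacent SV40 enhancer/early promoter and an HSV TK polyadenylation signal allow its expression in mammalian cells, where it can confer G418 resistance.

SEPTIN7 is a filament-forming cytoskeletal GTPase involved in actin organisation and cytokinesis. The construct is intended for expressing a fluorescently labelled form in mammalian cells, which suits imaging of septin localisation and filament assembly. The associated study examined octamer-based organisation of human septin filaments and their role in anchoring actin to membranes.
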