Features (pLannotate 1.2.2; 14 found; start..end, strand, type, name):
     61..364     +  enhancer       CMV enhancer: human cytomegalovirus immediate early enhancer
    365..568     +  promoter       CMV promoter: human cytomegalovirus (CMV) immediate early promoter
    597..1313    +  CDS            moxGFP: moxGFP is a basic (constitutively fluorescent) green fluorescent protein published in 2015, derived from Aequorea victoria. It is reported to be a rapidly-maturing monomer.
   1314..2621    +  CDS            SEPTIN7: SEPT7_HUMAN - Also known as CDC10, SEPT7. Experimental evidence at protein level: Swiss-Prot protein existence level 1. Filament-forming cytoskeletal GTPase. Required for normal organization of the actin cytoskeleton. Required for normal progress through mitosis. Involved in cytokinesis. Required for normal association of CENPE with the kinetochore. Plays a role in ciliogenesis and collective cell movements. Forms a filamentous structure with SEPTIN12, SEPTIN6, SEPTIN2 and probably SEPTIN4 at the sperm annulus which is required for the structural integrity and motility of the sperm tail during
   2647..2731    +  CDS            large T antigen (fragment): large T antigen from SV40 (simian virus 40)
   2754..2875    +  polyA_signal   SV40 poly(A) signal: SV40 polyadenylation signal
   2909..3337    -  rep_origin     f1 ori (sequence partly withheld): f1 bacteriophage origin of replication; arrow indicates direction of (+) strand synthesis
   3364..3468    +  promoter       AmpR promoter: bla
   3470..3827    +  promoter       SV40 promoter: SV40 enhancer and early promoter
   3862..4656    +  CDS            NeoR/KanR: aminoglycoside phosphotransferase from Tn5; aph(3')-II (or nptII); confers resistance to neomycin, kanamycin, and G418 (Geneticin®)
   4677..4829    +  CDS            ble (fragment): BLE_KLEPN - Experimental evidence at protein level: Swiss-Prot protein existence level 1. Binding protein with a strong affinity to the bleomycin family of antibiotics. Binds to CL990; an antimitotic-antibiotic compound. From Klebsiella pneumoniae.
   4888..4935    +  polyA_signal   HSV TK poly(A) signal: herpes simplex virus thymidine kinase polyadenylation signal (Cole and Stacy, 1985)
   5026..5042    -  polyA_signal   bGH poly(A) signal (fragment): bovine growth hormone polyadenylation signal
   5264..5852    +  rep_origin     ori: high-copy-number ColE1/pMB1/pBR322/pUC origin of replication
>Addgene plasmid #180315 | pCMV_msfGFP-SEPT7 | addgene full sequence | sequence record 358042 | Addgene NGS Result
TAGTTATTAATAGTAATCAATTACGGGGTCATTAGTTCATAGCCCATATATGGAGTTCCGCGTTACATAA
CTTACGGTAAATGGCCCGCCTGGCTGACCGCCCAACGACCCCCGCCCATTGACGTCAATAATGACGTATG
TTCCCATAGTAACGCCAATAGGGACTTTCCATTGACGTCAATGGGTGGAGTATTTACGGTAAACTGCCCA
CTTGGCAGTACATCAAGTGTATCATATGCCAAGTACGCCCCCTATTGACGTCAATGACGGTAAATGGCCC
GCCTGGCATTATGCCCAGTACATGACCTTATGGGACTTTCCTACTTGGCAGTACATCTACGTATTAGTCA
TCGCTATTACCATGGTGATGCGGTTTTGGCAGTACATCAATGGGCGTGGATAGCGGTTTGACTCACGGGG
ATTTCCAAGTCTCCACCCCATTGACGTCAATGGGAGTTTGTTTTGGCACCAAAATCAACGGGACTTTCCA
AAATGTCGTAACAACTCCGCCCCATTGACGCAAATGGGCGGTAGGCGTGTACGGTGGGAGGTCTATATAA
GCAGAGCTGGTTTAGTGAACCGTCAGATCCGCTAGCATGGTGTCCAAGGGCGAGGAGCTGTTCACCGGCG
TGGTGCCCATCCTGGTGGAGCTGGATGGCGACGTGAACGGCCACAAGTTCAGCGTGCGCGGCGAGGGCGA
GGGCGACGCCACCAACGGCAAGCTGACCCTGAAGTTCATCTGCACCACCGGCAAGCTGCCCGTGCCCTGG
CCCACCCTGGTGACCACCCTGACCTACGGCGTGCAGTGCTTCAGCCGCTACCCCGATCACATGAAGCAGC
ACGATTTCTTCAAGAGCGCCATGCCCGAGGGCTACGTGCAGGAGCGCACCATCAGCTTCAAGGATGACGG
CACCTACAAGACCCGCGCCGAGGTGAAGTTCGAGGGCGATACCCTGGTGAACCGCATCGAGCTGAAGGGC
ATCGATTTCAAGGAGGATGGCAACATCCTGGGCCACAAGCTGGAGTACAACTTCAACAGCCACAACGTGT
ACATCACCGCCGATAAGCAGAAGAACGGCATCAAGGCCAACTTCAAGATCCGCCACAATGTGGAGGATGG
CTCCGTGCAGCTGGCCGATCACTACCAGCAGAACACCCCCATCGGCGACGGCCCAGTGCTGCTGCCCGAT
AACCACTACCTGAGCACCCAGAGCAAGCTGTCCAAGGACCCCAACGAGAAGCGCGATCACATGGTGCTGC
TGGAGTTCGTGACCGCCGCCGGCATCACCCTGGGCATGGATGAGCTGTACAAGTCGGTCAGTGCGAGATC
CGCTGCTGCTGAGGAGAGGAGCGTCAACAGCAGCACCATGGTAGCTCAACAGAAGAACCTTGAAGGCTAT
GTGGGATTTGCCAATCTCCCAAATCAAGTATACAGAAAATCGGTGAAGAGAGGTTTTGAATTCACGCTTA
TGGTAGTGGGTGAATCTGGATTGGGAAAGTCGACATTAATCAACTCATTATTCCTCACAGATTTGTATTC
TCCAGAGTATCCAGGTCCTTCTCATAGAATTAAAAAGACTGTACAGGTGGAACAATCCAAAGTTTTAATC
AAAGAAGGTGGTGTTCAGTTGCTGCTCACAATAGTTGATACCCCAGGATTTGGAGATGCAGTGGATAATA
GTAATTGCTGGCAGCCTGTTATCGACTACATTGATAGTAAATTTGAGGACTACCTAAATGCAGAATCACG
AGTGAACAGACGTCAGATGCCTGATAACAGGGTGCAGTGTTGTTTATACTTCATTGCTCCTTCAGGACAT
GGACTTAAACCATTGGATATTGAGTTTATGAAGCGTTTGCATGAAAAAGTGAATATCATCCCACTTATTG
CCAAAGCAGACACACTCACACCAGAGGAATGCCAACAGTTTAAAAAACAGATAATGAAAGAAATCCAAGA
ACATAAAATTAAAATATACGAATTTCCAGAAACAGATGATGAAGAAGAAAATAAACTTGTTAAAAAGATA
AAGGACCGTTTACCTCTTGCTGTGGTAGGTAGTAATACTATCATTGAAGTTAATGGCAAAAGGGTCAGAG
GAAGGCAGTATCCTTGGGGTGTTGCTGAAGTTGAAAATGGTGAACATTGTGATTTTACAATCCTAAGAAA
TATGTTGATAAGAACACACATGCAGGACTTGAAAGATGTTACTAATAATGTCCACTATGAGAACTACAGA
AGCAGAAAACTTGCAGCTGTGACTTATAATGGAGTTGATAACAACAAGAATAAAGGGCAGCTGACTAAGA
GCCCTCTGGCACAAATGGAAGAAGAAAGAAGGGAGCATGTAGCTAAAATGAAGAAGATGGAGATGGAGAT
GGAGCAGGTGTTTGAGATGAAGGTCAAAGAAAAAGTTCAAAAACTGAAGGACTCTGAAGCTGAGCTCCAG
CGGCGCCATGAGCAAATGAAAAAGAATTTGGAAGCACAGCACAAAGAATTGGAGGAAAAACGTCGTCAGT
TCGAGGATGAGAAAGCAAACTGGGAAGCTCAACAACGTATTTTAGAACAACAGAACTCTTCAAGAACCTT
GGAAAAGAACAAGAAGAAAGGGAAGATCTTTTAAGGATCCACCGGATCTAGATAACTGATCATAATCAGC
CATACCACATTTGTAGAGGTTTTACTTGCTTTAAAAAACCTCCCACACCTCCCCCTGAACCTGAAACATA
AAATGAATGCAATTGTTGTTGTTAACTTGTTTATTGCAGCTTATAATGGTTACAAATAAAGCAATAGCAT
CACAAATTTCACAAATAAAGCATTTTTTTCACTGCATTCTAGTTGTGGTTTGTCCAAACTCATCAATGTA
TCTTAACGCGTAAATTGTAAGCGTTAATATTTTGTTAAAATTCGCGTTAAATTTTTGTTAAATCAGCTCA
TTTTTTAACCAATAGGCCGAAATCGGCAAAATCCCTTATAAATCAAAAGAATAGACCGAGATAGGGT
[37 nt withheld, positions 3008-3044]
AAAGAACGTGGACTCCAACGTCAAAGG
[49 nt withheld, positions 3072-3120]
T
[91 nt withheld, positions 3122-3212]
G
[124 nt withheld, positions 3214-3337]
CAGGTGGCACTTTTCGGGGAAATGTGCGCGGAACCCCTATTTGTTTATTTTTCTAAATACATTCAAATAT
GTATCCGCTCATGAGACAATAACCCTGATAAATGCTTCAATAATATTGAAAAAGGAAGAGTCCTGAGGCG
GAAAGAACCAGCTGTGGAATGTGTGTCAGTTAGGGTGTGGAAAGTCCCCAGGCTCCCCAGCAGGCAGAAG
TATGCAAAGCATGCATCTCAATTAGTCAGCAACCAGGTGTGGAAAGTCCCCAGGCTCCCCAGCAGGCAGA
AGTATGCAAAGCATGCATCTCAATTAGTCAGCAACCATAGTCCCGCCCCTAACTCCGCCCATCCCGCCCC
TAACTCCGCCCAGTTCCGCCCATTCTCCGCCCCATGGCTGACTAATTTTTTTTATTTATGCAGAGGCCGA
GGCCGCCTCGGCCTCTGAGCTATTCCAGAAGTAGTGAGGAGGCTTTTTTGGAGGCCTAGGCTTTTGCAAA
GATCGATCAAGAGACAGGATGAGGATCGTTTCGCATGATTGAACAAGATGGATTGCACGCAGGTTCTCCG
GCCGCTTGGGTGGAGAGGCTATTCGGCTATGACTGGGCACAACAGACAATCGGCTGCTCTGATGCCGCCG
TGTTCCGGCTGTCAGCGCAGGGGCGCCCGGTTCTTTTTGTCAAGACCGACCTGTCCGGTGCCCTGAATGA
ACTGCAAGACGAGGCAGCGCGGCTATCGTGGCTGGCCACGACGGGCGTTCCTTGCGCAGCTGTGCTCGAC
GTTGTCACTGAAGCGGGAAGGGACTGGCTGCTATTGGGCGAAGTGCCGGGGCAGGATCTCCTGTCATCTC
ACCTTGCTCCTGCCGAGAAAGTATCCATCATGGCTGATGCAATGCGGCGGCTGCATACGCTTGATCCGGC
TACCTGCCCATTCGACCACCAAGCGAAACATCGCATCGAGCGAGCACGTACTCGGATGGAAGCCGGTCTT
GTCGATCAGGATGATCTGGACGAAGAGCATCAGGGGCTCGCGCCAGCCGAACTGTTCGCCAGGCTCAAGG
CGAGCATGCCCGACGGCGAGGATCTCGTCGTGACCCATGGCGATGCCTGCTTGCCGAATATCATGGTGGA
AAATGGCCGCTTTTCTGGATTCATCGACTGTGGCCGGCTGGGTGTGGCGGACCGCTATCAGGACATAGCG
TTGGCTACCCGTGATATTGCTGAAGAGCTTGGCGGCGAATGGGCTGACCGCTTCCTCGTGCTTTACGGTA
TCGCCGCTCCCGATTCGCAGCGCATCGCCTTCTATCGCCTTCTTGACGAGTTCTTCTGAGCGGGACTCTG
GGGTTCGAAATGACCGACCAAGCGACGCCCAACCTGCCATCACGAGATTTCGATTCCACCGCCGCCTTCT
ATGAAAGGTTGGGCTTCGGAATCGTTTTCCGGGACGCCGGCTGGATGATCCTCCAGCGCGGGGATCTCAT
GCTGGAGTTCTTCGCCCACCCTAGGGGGAGGCTAACTGAAACACGGAAGGAGACAATACCGGAAGGAACC
CGCGCTATGACGGCAATAAAAAGACAGAATAAAACGCACGGTGTTGGGTCGTTTGTTCATAAACGCGGGG
TTCGGTCCCAGGGCTGGCACTCTGTCGATACCCCACCGAGACCCCATTGGGGCCAATACGCCCGCGTTTC
TTCCTTTTCCCCACCCCACCCCCCAAGTTCGGGTGAAGGCCCAGGGCTCGCAGCCAACGTCGGGGCGGCA
GGCCCTGCCATAGCCTCAGGTTACTCATATATACTTTAGATTGATTTAAAACTTCATTTTTAATTTAAAA
GGATCTAGGTGAAGATCCTTTTTGATAATCTCATGACCAAAATCCCTTAACGTGAGTTTTCGTTCCACTG
AGCGTCAGACCCCGTAGAAAAGATCAAAGGATCTTCTTGAGATCCTTTTTTTCTGCGCGTAATCTGCTGC
TTGCAAACAAAAAAACCACCGCTACCAGCGGTGGTTTGTTTGCCGGATCAAGAGCTACCAACTCTTTTTC
CGAAGGTAACTGGCTTCAGCAGAGCGCAGATACCAAATACTGTTCTTCTAGTGTAGCCGTAGTTAGGCCA
CCACTTCAAGAACTCTGTAGCACCGCCTACATACCTCGCTCTGCTAATCCTGTTACCAGTGGCTGCTGCC
AGTGGCGATAAGTCGTGTCTTACCGGGTTGGACTCAAGACGATAGTTACCGGATAAGGCGCAGCGGTCGG
GCTGAACGGGGGGTTCGTGCACACAGCCCAGCTTGGAGCGAACGACCTACACCGAACTGAGATACCTACA
GCGTGAGCTATGAGAAAGCGCCACGCTTCCCGAAGGGAGAAAGGCGGACAGGTATCCGGTAAGCGGCAGG
GTCGGAACAGGAGAGCGCACGAGGGAGCTTCCAGGGGGAAACGCCTGGTATCTTTATAGTCCTGTCGGGT
TTCGCCACCTCTGACTTGAGCGTCGATTTTTGTGATGCTCGTCAGGGGGGCGGAGCCTATGGAAAAACGC
CAGCAACGCGGCCTTTTTACGGTTCCTGGCCTTTTGCTGGCCTTTTGCTCACATGTTCTTTCCTGCGTTA
TCCCCTGATTCTGTGGATAACCGTATTACCGCCATGCAT
